>Addgene plasmid #146256 | pAc5.1B-lambdaN-HA-DmGW182-delUBA_E | depositor full sequence | sequence record 288701 | Full Sequence
CTTCAAGGAATTAATTCTATATTCTAAAAACACAAATGATACTTCTAAAAAAAATCATGAATGGCATCAA
CTCTGAATCAAATCTTTGCAGATGCACCTACTTCTCATTTCCACTGTCACATCATTTTTCCAGATCTCGC
TGCCTGTTATGTGGCCCACAAACCAAGACACGTTTTATGGCCATTAAAGCTGGCTGATCGTCGCCAAACA
CCAAATACATATCAATATGTACATTCGAGAAAGAAGCGATCAAAGAAGCGTCTTCGGGCGAGTAGGAGAA
TGCGGAGGAGAAGGAGAACGAGCTGATCTAGTATCTCTCCACAATCCAATGCCAACTGACCAACTGGCCA
TATTCGGAGCAATTTGAAGCCAATTTCCATCGCCTGGCGATCGCTCCATTCTTGGCTATATGTTTTTCAC
CGTTCCCGGGGCCATTTTCAAAGACTCGTCGGTAAGATAAGATTGTGTCACTCGCTGTCTCTCTTCATTT
GTCGAAGAATGCTGAGGAATTTCGCGATGACGTCGGCGAGTATTTTGAAGAATGAGAATAATTTGTATTT
ATACGAAAATCAGTTAGTGGAATTTTCTACAAAAACATGTTATCTATAGATAATTTTGTTGCAAAATATG
TTGACTATGACAAAGATTGTATGTATATACCTTTAATGTATTCTCATTTTCTTATGTATTTATAATGGCA
ATGATGATACTGATGATATTTTAAGATGATGCCAGACCACAGGCTGATTTCTGCGTCTTTTGCCGAACGC
AGTGCATGTGCGGTTGTTGTTTTTTGGAATAGTTTCAATTTTCGGACTGTCCGCTTTGATTTCAGTTTCT
TGGCTTATTCAAAAAGCAAAGTAAAGCCAAAAAAGCGAGATGGCAATACCAAATGCGGCAAAACGGTAGT
GGAAGGAAAGGGGTGCGGGGCAGCGGAAGGAAGGGTGGGGCGGGGCGTGGCGGGGTCTGTGGCTGGGCGC
GACGTCACCGACGTTGGAGCCACTCCTTTGACCATGTGTGCGTGTGTGTATTATTCGTGTCTCGCCACTC
GCCGGTTGTTTTTTTCTTTTTATCTCGCTCTCTCTAGCGCCATCTCGTACGCATGCTCAACGCACCGCAT
GTTGCCGTGTCCTTTATGCGTCATTTTGGCTCGAAATAGGCAATTATTTAAACAAAGATTAGTCAACGAA
AACGCTAAAATAAATAAGTCTACAATATGGTTACTTATTGCCATGTGTGTGCAGCCAACGATAGCAACAA
AAGCAACAACACAGTGGCTTTCCCTCTTTCACTTTTTGTTTGCAAGCGCGTGCGAGCAAGACGGCACGAC
CGGCAAACGCAATTACGCTGACAAAGAGCAGACGAAGTTTTGGCCGAAAAACATCAAGGCGCCTGATACG
AATGCATTTGCAATAACAATTGCGATATTTAATATTGTTTATGAAGCTGTTTGACTTCAAAACACACAAA
AAAAAAAATAAAACAAATTATTTGAAAGAGAATTAGGAATCGGACAGCTTATCGTTACGGGCTAACAGCA
CACCGAGACGAAATAGCTTACCTGACGTCACAGCCTCTGGAAGAACTGCCGCCAAGCAGAGAGAGAGAGA
AAAAGAGGGAGAGCAGCTTAGACCGCATGTGCTTGTGTGTGAGGCGTCTCTCTCTTCGTCTCCTGTTTGC
GCAAACGCATAGACTGCACTGAGAAAATCGATTACCTATTTTTTATGAATGAATATTTGCACTATTACTA
TTCAAAACTATTAAGATAGCAATCACATTCAATAGCCAAATACTATACCACCTGAGCGATGCAACGAAAT
GATCAATTTGAGCAAAAATGCTGCATATTTAGGACGGCATCATTATAGAAATGCTTCTTGCTGTGTACTT
TTCTCTCGTCTGGCAGCTGTTTCGCCGTTATTGTTAAAACCGGCTTAAGTTAGGTGTGTTTTCTACGACT
AGTGATGCCCCTACTAGAAGATGTGTGTTGCACAAATGTCCCTGAATAACCAATTTGAAGTGCAGATAGC
AGTAAACGTAAGCTAATATGAATATTATTTAACTGTAATGTTTTAATATCGCTGGACATTACTAATAAAC
CCACTATAAACACATGTACATATGTATGTTTTGGCATACAATGAGTAGTTGGGGAAAAAATGTGTAAAAG
CACCGTGACCATCACAGCATAAAGATAACCAGCTGAAGTATCGAATATGAGTAACCCCCAAATTGAATCA
CATGCCGCAACTGATAGGACCCATGGAAGTACACTCTTCATGGCGATATACAAGACACACACAAGCACGA
ACACCCAGTTGCGGAGGAAATTCTCCGTAAATGAAAACCCAATCGGCGAACAATTCATACCCATATATGG
TAAAAGTTTTGAACGCGACTTGAGAGCGGAGAGCATTGCGGCTGATAAGGTTTTAGCGCTAAGCGGGCTT
TATAAAACGGGCTGCGGGACCAGTTTTCATATCACTACCGTTTGAGTTCTTGTGCTGTGTGGATACTCCT
CCCGACACAAAGCCGCTCCATCAGCCAGCAGTCGTCTAATCCAGAGACCCCGGATCGGGGTACCCAACAT
GGACGCACAAACACGACGACGTGAGCGTCGCGCTGAGAAACAAGCTCAATGGAAAGCTGCAAACGGTGGA
TCTCCTCCAAGCTTGATGGCTTACCCATACGATGTTCCAGATTACGCTATGCGTGAAGCCCTTTTTTCCC
AAGATGGCTGGGGCTGTCAGCATGTTAACCAGGATACTAATTGGGAAGTTCCCAGTTCGCCAGAACCAGC
CAATAAGGATGCACCCGGTCCACCAATGTGGAAGCCAAGCATTAACAATGGTACTGATCTTTGGGAGTCC
AATTTGAGAAACGGAGGTCAGCCGGCCGCACAGCAAGTTCCAAAGCCGTCGTGGGGTCATACACCATCCT
CTAACTTAGGTGGAACATGGGGTGAGGACGACGATGGCGCCGATAGTAGTAGTGTGTGGACTGGAGGAGC
TGTTAGCAACGCGGGATCCGGAGCTGCAGTGGGAGTAAACCAAGCCGGAGTTAATGTCGGTCCAGGCGGT
GTTGTTTCGTCTGGCGGACCTCAGTGGGGACAAGGTGTCGTTGGCGTCGGACTTGGATCAACTGGAGGTA
ACGGGTCAAGCAATATAACTGGATCGTCTGGAGTCGCAACAGGTAGTAGCGGAAACTCCAGCAACGCTGG
TAACGGTTGGGGAGACCCTCGTGAAATACGCCCTTTGGGAGTTGGTGGCTCCATGGATATTCGAAATGTT
GAACATCGCGGCGGTAACGGTTCTGGAGCAACTTCGAGCGATCCACGAGACATTCGCATGATCGATCCGC
GTGACCCTATTCGAGGAGATCCCCGTGGAATATCTGGTCGTCTTAATGGGACCTCTGAAATGTGGGGTCA
TCATCCACAAATGTCCCATAACCAGTTGCAAGGTATCAACAAAATGGTTGGTCAAAGTGTAGCAACTGCC
AGCACCAGTGTCGGAACATCTGGCTCGGGCATCGGTCCTGGAGGTCCCGGTCCTAGTACAGTATCAGGCA
ATATCCCAACACAGTGGGGGCCTGCTCAACCGGTAAGCGTTGGTGTAAGTGGTCCCAAAGACATGTCAAA
ACAGATAAGTGGATGGGAGGAACCATCACCACCGCCTCAGCGTCGCAGTATTCCTAACTACGATGATGGT
ACATCGTTGTGGGGTCAGCAAACTCGTGTTCCCGCTGCAAGCGGTCACTGGAAAGACATGACTGATTCGA
TAGGTCGTAGTAGTCATCTCATGCGTGGCCAAAGCCAAACGGGAGGTATAGGAATAGCCGGCGTTGGAAA
TAGCAATGTTCCAGTGGGAGCCAATCCAAGTAATCCTATAAGCAGTGTAGTTGGACCTCAAGCCCGGATT
CCATCTGTGGGCGGCGTACAACACAAACCAGACGGCGGCGCTATGTGGGTGCATTCCGGCAATGTAGGTG
GCAGAAATAATGTTGCTGCTGTTACTACTTGGGGAGATGACACTCATAGCGTTAATGTCGGCGCTCCCAG
CAGTGGCAGTGTATCCAGCAACAATTGGGTTGATGACAAGTCCAACTCAACCTTGGCACAAAACTCTTGG
AGCGACCCGGCCCCTGTTGGAGTTAGTTGGGGCAATAAGCAAAGCAAACCGCCAAGCAATAGTGCTTCAT
CAGGTTGGAGCACTGCTGCGGGCGTGGTGGATGGGGTTGATCTAGGATCTGAGTGGAACACGCACGGGGG
GATTATTGGAAAATCTCAGCAACAACAAAAACTAGCGGGACTTAACGTGGGATCTTATGCCGACCACAAT
AGTTCAACAAGCAGCGGTGGATTTGCTGGTCGTTACCCGGTCAACAGTGGACAACCTTCAATGTCCTTTC
CTCATAATAACCTTATGAATAACATGGGAGGTACCGCTGTTACTGGAGGTAACAACAATACAAACATGAC
AGCTTTACAGGTGCAAAAGTATTTAAATCAAGGGCAACATGGTGTCGCTGTTGGACCGCAAGCCGTTGGT
AATTCTTCAGCAGTATCTGTCGGATTTGGTCAGAACACGTCTAACGCAGCAGTGGCAGGAGCAGCCTCTG
TAAATATAGCAGCAAATACAAACAACCAACCGTCTGGTCAGCAAATTCGCATGCTAGGCCAGCAAATTCA
GTTGGCCATTCATAGTGGTTTCATATCTAGTCAGATATTGACTCAACCGCTAACTCAAACAACCCTTAAC
CTTTTAAACCAACTTCTTAGCAATATTAAGCATCTCCAGGCTGCGCAGCAATCCCTTACCCGCGGGGGAA
ATGTCAATCCAATGGCAGTGAATGTGGCTATATCTAAATACAAGCAGCAAATCCAGAATTTACAGAACCA
GATAAATGCACAACAGGCTGTGTATGTAAAACAGCAAAATATGCAACCAACTTCACAACAACAACAGCCC
CAACAACAGCAACTTCCTTCTGTTCATCTAAGTAACTCAGGCAACGACTATTTAAGAGGTCACGATGCAA
TAAATAATTTGCAAAGCAACTTTTCTGAGCTCAATATTAATAAGCCAAGTGGATATCAAGGAGCGTCCAA
TCAACAATCCCGATTAAATCAGTGGAAGCTTCCAGTATTAGATAAGGAGATCAACTCTGACAGTACGGAA
TTTTCTCGTGCCCCAGGTGCAACGAAACAAAATTTGACGGCCAACACAAGCAACATAAACTCTTTGGGTC
TTCAAAACGATAGTACATGGTCAACTGGACGCAGTATTGGTGACGGTTGGCCTGATCCCTCATCTGATAA
CGAGAATAAAGACTGGTCTGTTGCTCAGCCAACTTCAGCAGCAACTGCTTACACTGATCTGGTCCAAGAG
TTTGAGCCAGGCAAGCCATGGAAGGGTTCACAGATCAAAAGCATAGAAGATGATCCCAGCATTACACCAG
GAAGCGTTGCTAGATCTCCATTGTCTATTAATTCGACGCCAAAAGATGCTGACATATTTGCCAATACCGG
TAAAAATTCACCGACTGATTTACCGCCACTAAGTTTATCGTCGTCTACATGGAGTTTTAATCCAAACCAA
AATTATCCGAGTCACAGTTGGTCTGACAATAGTCAACAATGTACCGCCACTTCGGAGCTTTGGACAAGCC
CGCTAAATAAATCATCGTCTCGAGGTCCCCCGCCAGGATTGACTGCCAATTCAAATAAATCTGCAAATAG
TAATGCGTCAACGCCAACAACTATTACCGGAGGTGCGAATGGATGGTTACAGCCTCGAAGTGGCGGTGTT
CAAACCACAAACACTAATTGGACAGGTGGTAACACCACTTGGGGCTCCAGTTGGTTGCTTTTGAAAAATC
TAACAGCACAGATTGATGGTCCTACTTTGCGTACACTGTGTATGCAGCATGGGCCCCTTGTCAGCTTTCA
CCCGTATTTGAACCAAGGAATTGCCTTATGTAAATATACTACTCGTGAGGAGGCGAACAAGGCGCAAATG
GCGTTAAACAACTGTGTCCTCGCCAACACCACAATATTTGCTGAATCTCCCAGCGAGAACGAGGTGCAAA
GCATTATGCAGCACTTACCACAAACTCCTTCCTCTACAAGCTCTAGTGGAACTAGTGGTGGCAACGTCGG
AGGCGTCGGCACTTCAGCCAATAATGCAAACAGTGGTTCTGCAGCTTGTCTGTCCGGAAACAATAGCGGC
AACGGAAACGGCAGCGCGAGCGGCGCCGGCAGCGGCAACAATGGCAACAGTAGCTGCAACAACAGTGCCG
CCGGGGGGGGCAGCAGCAGCAACAACACGATTACCACTGTAGCAAATTCGAATCTTGTTGGTTCTAGTGG
CTCTGTCTCAAATTCCTCTGGCGTTACTGCTAACTCTAGTACTGTTTCTGTAGTTAGTTGTACAGCGAGT
GGGAATTCCATAAATGGGGCAGGTACTGCAAACAGTTCTGGTTCAAAGAGTAGTGCAAACAATTTAGCTA
GCGGCCAGTCTAGCGCTTCTAACTTAACTAATAGCACCAATTCAACATGGCGACAAACTAGCCAAAACCA
AGCTCTTCAAAGTCAAAGCAGGCCATCAGGCAGAGAAGCTGACTTTGATTATATATCTCTCGTTTATTCC
ATTGTTGATGATTAAGCGGCCGCTCGAGTCTAGAGGGCCCGCGGTTCGAAGGTAAGCCTATCCCTAACCC
TCTCCTCGGTCTCGATTCTACGCGTACCGGTCATCATCACCATCACCATTGAGTTTAAACCCGCTGATCA
GCCTCGACTGTGCCTTCTAAGGCCTGAGCTCGCTGATCAGCCTCGATCGAGGATCCAGACATGATAAGAT
ACATTGATGAGTTTGGACAAACCACAACTAGAATGCAGTGAAAAAAATGCTTTATTTGTGAAATTTGTGA
TGCTATTGCTTTATTTGTAACCATTATAAGCTGCAATAAACAAGTTAACAACAACAATTGCATTCATTTT
ATGTTTCAGGTTCAGGGGGAGGTGTGGGAGGTTTTTTAAAGCAAGTAAAACCTCTACAAATGTGGTATGG
CTGATTATGATCAGTCGACCGATGCCCTTGAGAGCCTTCAACCCAGTCAGCTCCTTCCGGTGGGCGCGGG
GCATGACTATCGTCGCCGCACTTATGACTGTCTTCTTTATCATGCAACTCGTAGGACAGGTGCCGGCAGC
GCTCTGGGTCATTTTCGGCGAGGACCGCTTTCGCTGGAGCGCGACGATGATCGGCCTGTCGCTTGCGGTA
TTCGGAATCTTGCACGCCCTCGCTCAAGCCTTCGTCACTGGTCCCGCCACCAAACGTTTCGGCGAGAAGC
AGGCCATTATCGCCGGCATGGCGGCCGACGCGCTGGGCTACGTCTTGCTGGCGTTCGCGACGCGAGGCTG
GATGGCCTTCCCCATTATGATTCTTCTCGCTTCCGGCGGCATCGGGATGCCCGCGTTGCAGGCCATGCTG
TCCAGGCAGGTAGATGACGACCATCAGGGACAGCTTCAAGGATCGCTCGCGGCTCTTACCAGCCAGCAAA
AGGCCAGGAACCGTAAAAAGGCCGCGTTGCTGGCGTTTTTCCATAGGCTCCGCCCCCCTGACGAGCATCA
CAAAAATCGACGCTCAAGTCAGAGGTGGCGAAACCCGACAGGACTATAAAGATACCAGGCGTTTCCCCCT
GGAAGCTCCCTCGTGCGCTCTCCTGTTCCGACCCTGCCGCTTACCGGATACCTGTCCGCCTTTCTCCCTT
CGGGAAGCGTGGCGCTTTCTCAATGCTCACGCTGTAGGTATCTCAGTTCGGTGTAGGTCGTTCGCTCCAA
GCTGGGCTGTGTGCACGAACCCCCCGTTCAGCCCGACCGCTGCGCCTTATCCGGTAACTATCGTCTTGAG
TCCAACCCGGTAAGACACGACTTATCGCCACTGGCAGCAGCCACTGGTAACAGGATTAGCAGAGCGAGGT
ATGTAGGCGGTGCTACAGAGTTCTTGAAGTGGTGGCCTAACTACGGCTACACTAGAAGGACAGTATTTGG
TATCTGCGCTCTGCTGAAGCCAGTTACCTTCGGAAAAAGAGTTGGTAGCTCTTGATCCGGCAAACAAACC
ACCGCTGGTAGCGGTGGTTTTTTTGTTTGCAAGCAGCAGATTACGCGCAGAAAAAAAGGATCTCAAGAAG
ATCCTTTGATCTTTTCTACGGGGTCTGACGCTCAGTGGAACGAAAACTCACGTTAAGGGATTTTGGTCAT
GAGATTATCAAAAAGGATCTTCACCTAGATCCTTTTAAATTAAAAATGAAGTTTTAAATCAATCTAAAGT
ATATATGAGTAAACTTGGTCTGACAGTTACCAATGCTTAATCAGTGAGGCACCTATCTCAGCGATCTGTC
TATTTCGTTCATCCATAGTTGCCTGACTCCCCGTCGTGTAGATAACTACGATACGGGAGGGCTTACCATC
TGGCCCCAGTGCTGCAATGATACCGCGAGACCCACGCTCACCGGCTCCAGATTTATCAGCAATAAACCAG
CCAGCCGGAAGGGCCGAGCGCAGAAGTGGTCCTGCAACTTTATCCGCCTCCATCCAGTCTATTAATTGTT
GCCGGGAAGCTAGAGTAAGTAGTTCGCCAGTTAATAGTTTGCGCAACGTTGTTGCCATTGCTGCAGGCAT
CGTGGTGTCACGCTCGTCGTTTGGTATGGCTTCATTCAGCTCCGGTTCCCAACGATCAAGGCGAGTTACA
TGATCCCCCATGTTGTGCAAAAAAGCGGTTAGCTCCTTCGGTCCTCCGATCGTTGTCAGAAGTAAGTTGG
CCGCAGTGTTATCACTCATGGTTATGGCAGCACTGCATAATTCTCTTACTGTCATGCCATCCGTAAGATG
CTTTTCTGTGACTGGTGAGTACTCAACCAAGTCATTCTGAGAATAGTGTATGCGGCGACCGAGTTGCTCT
TGCCCGGCGTCAACACGGGATAATACCGCGCCACATAGCAGAACTTTAAAAGTGCTCATCATTGGAAAAC
GTTCTTCGGGGCGAAAACTCTCAAGGATCTTACCGCTGTTGAGATCCAGTTCGATGTAACCCACTCGTGC
ACCCAACTGATCTTCAGCATCTTTTACTTTCACCAGCGTTTCTGGGTGAGCAAAAACAGGAAGGCAAAAT
GCCGCAAAAAAGGGAATAAGGGCGACACGGAAATGTTGAATACTCATACTCTTCCTTTTTCAATATTATT
GAAGCATTTATCAGGGTTATTGTCTCATGAGCGGATACATATTTGAATGTATTTAGAAAAATAAACAAAT
AGGGGTTCCGCGCACATTTCCCCGAAAAGTGCCACCTGACGTCTAAGAAACCATTATTATCATGACATTA
ACCTATAAAAATAGGCGTATCACGAGGCCCTTTCGT
Features (pLannotate 1.2.2; 11 found; start..end, strand, type, name):
     56..2568    +  promoter       Ac5 promoter: Drosophila melanogaster actin 5C promoter
   2589..2654    +  CDS            N (fragment): REGN_LAMBD - Experimental evidence at protein level: Swiss-Prot protein existence level 1. Plays a role as a transcriptional antitermination factor that allows the virus to initiate its lytic phase. Activates expression of the delayed viral early genes by modifying host RNA polymerase (RNAP) into a form that is resistant to termination signals. This antitermination function requires the host NusA protein which serves to stabilize the interaction between antitermination protein N and host RNA polymerase. From Escherichia phage lambda (Bacteriophage lambda).
   2682..2708    +  CDS            3xHA (fragment): three tandem HA epitope tags
   2709..6662    +  CDS            gw: GAWKY_DROME - Also known as GW182 From Drosophila melanogaster (Fruit fly).
   6701..6742    +  CDS            V5 tag: epitope tag from simian virus 5
   6842..6976    -  polyA_signal   SV40 poly(A) signal: SV40 polyadenylation signal
   6999..7083    -  CDS            large T antigen (fragment): large T antigen from SV40 (simian virus 40)
   7084..7554    +  CDS            TcR (fragment): tetracycline efflux protein; tet; confers resistance to tetracycline
   7598..8186    -  rep_origin     ori: high-copy-number ColE1/pMB1/pBR322/pUC origin of replication
   8357..9217    -  CDS            AmpR: β-lactamase; bla; confers resistance to ampicillin, carbenicillin, and related antibiotics
   9218..9322    -  promoter       AmpR promoter: bla
