[The description below was written by a language model from this plasmid's Addgene catalogue record and pLannotate feature annotations shown in this document.]
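Description:
pAc5.1B-lambdaN-HA-DmGW182-delUBA_E is a 9.4 kb insect expression plasmid for producing a deletion variant of the Drosophila melanogaster GW182 protein (gene gw) in fly cells. The catalogue lists the backbone as unknown, although the name and the annotated parts point to a pAc5.1-type vector. It is maintained in E. coli through a ColE1/pUC-family origin and selected with ampicillin via the β-lactamase gene and its own promoter. The catalogue describes it as low copy even though the annotated origin is of the high-copy class. Short fragments of a tetracycline resistance gene and of SV40 large T antigen are also detected. These appear to be non-functional backbone remnants.

Expression is driven by the constitutive D. melanogaster actin 5C promoter and terminated by an SV40 polyadenylation signal. The open reading frame begins with a short fragment of the bacteriophage lambda N protein, followed by an HA epitope (annotated as a partial match to a 3xHA tag, consistent with a single copy) and then the gw coding sequence. The "delUBA" in the name indicates that the UBA domain has been removed, though the exact deletion boundaries are not given in the record. A V5 tag lies downstream of the insert, but the record does not show whether it is translated in frame with GW182.

The lambda N peptide binds BoxB RNA hairpins, so fusions of this kind are typically used in tethering assays, where the protein is recruited directly to a BoxB-containing reporter mRNA to test its silencing activity independently of miRNA targeting. This fits the associated study mapping the domains of GW182 needed for miRNA function. The HA tag allows detection of the expressed protein.
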