Addgene plasmid #146256: pAc5.1B-lambdaN-HA-DmGW182-delUBA_E
Purpose: Insect Expression of DmGW182-delUBA
Depositing lab: Elisa Izaurralde. Depositing organization: Max Planck Institute for Developmental Biology. Publication: A C-terminal silencing domain in GW182 is essential for miRNA function. Eulalio A, Helms S, Fritzsch C, Fauser M, Izaurralde E. RNA. 2009 Jun;15(6):1067-77. doi: 10.1261/rna.1605509. Epub 2009 Apr 21. PubMed 19383769.
Backbone
  Vector backbone: Unknown
  Vector type: Insect Expression
Growth in bacteria
  Bacterial resistance: Ampicillin, 100 μg/mL
  Growth temperature: 37°C
  Growth strain: DH5alpha
  Copy number: Low Copy
Gene/Insert
  Gene/Insert name: DmGW182-delUBA
  Species: D. melanogaster (fly)
  Entrez Gene: gw (a.k.a. Dmel_CG31992, CG11484, CG31992, CG9905, Dmel\CG31992, GQ182, GW, GW182, Gw, Gw182, anon-EST:Posey205, dGW182, gw182)
  Cloning method: Unknown
Terms and licenses: Academic/Nonprofit Terms; Industry Terms: Not Available to Industry
Depositor comments: Plasmids from this collection were made available to the research community and donated after the lab closed. Please note that the sequence provided by the depositing laboratory may be theoretical/predicted or based on Sanger sequencing results. There may be discrepancies between sequencing results obtained by Addgene and the depositor sequence. If an Addgene verified sequence is not available, please contact before placing your order to request that our lab fully sequence the plasmid.
How to cite: pAc5.1B-lambdaN-HA-DmGW182-delUBA_E was a gift from Elisa Izaurralde (Addgene plasmid # 146256 ; http://n2t.net/addgene:146256 ; RRID:Addgene_146256)
